Addgene plasmid #74895: pEBB COMMD3 Flag
Purpose: Express COMMD3 in mammalian cells
Depositing lab: Ezra Burstein & Colin Duckett. Depositing organization: University of Michigan. Publication: COMMD proteins, a novel family of structural and functional homologs of MURR1. Burstein E, Hoberg JE, Wilkinson AS, Rumble JM, Csomos RA, Komarck CM, Maine GN, Wilkinson JC, Mayo MW, Duckett CS. J Biol Chem. 2005 Jun 10;280(23):22222-32. Epub 2005 Mar 30. 10.1074/jbc.M501928200 PubMed 15799966.
Backbone
  Vector backbone: pEBB
  Backbone size w/o insert (bp): 5350
  Vector type: Mammalian Expression
Growth in bacteria
  Bacterial resistance: Ampicillin, 100 μg/mL
  Growth temperature: 37°C
  Growth strain: DH5alpha
  Copy number: Unknown
Gene/Insert
  Gene/Insert name: COMMD3
  Species: H. sapiens (human)
  Insert size (bp): 588
  GenBank ID: NM_012071
  Entrez Gene: COMMD3 (a.k.a. BUP, C10orf8)
  Promoter: EF-1alpha promoter
  Tag / fusion protein: Flag (C terminal on backbone)
  Cloning method: Restriction Enzyme; 5′ cloning site ClaI (not destroyed); 3′ cloning site NotI (not destroyed)
  Sequencing primers: 5′ CTC AAG CCT CAG ACA GTG G; 3′ GAG GGG TGC AAG GAC CCA G
Terms and licenses: Academic/Nonprofit Terms; Industry Terms: Not Available to Industry
How to cite: pEBB COMMD3 Flag was a gift from Ezra Burstein & Colin Duckett (Addgene plasmid # 74895 ; http://n2t.net/addgene:74895 ; RRID:Addgene_74895)
