[The description below was written by a language model from this plasmid's Addgene catalogue record and pLannotate feature annotations shown in this document.]
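Description:
pEBB COMMD3 Flag is a mammalian expression plasmid built on the pEBB backbone (about 5.35 kb without insert; the full depositor sequence is 5,992 bp) for producing epitope-tagged human COMMD3 in cultured mammalian cells. It is propagated in E. coli through a high-copy ColE1/pUC-type origin and selected with ampicillin via the β-lactamase gene under its native promoter. An M13 phage origin is also annotated, which in principle allows single-stranded DNA production. Fragments of lacI, lacZα, bom and rop, together with the lac promoter and operator, appear to be non-functional remnants of earlier cloning vectors. No mammalian selection marker is annotated, so the plasmid seems best suited to transient transfection.

The payload is the human COMMD3 coding sequence (also known as BUP or C10orf8; 588 bp insert), cloned between ClaI and NotI sites that remain intact. It lies downstream of the strong constitutive human EF-1α promoter. According to the catalogue entry, a Flag tag supplied by the backbone is fused to the C terminus of the protein, although the tag is not separately called in the feature table. Upstream of the EF-1α promoter are an SV40 early promoter segment and a small t antigen fragment. Downstream of the insert, the annotation identifies a G-CSF stem-loop destabilising element, suggesting that the 3′ untranslated region derives from G-CSF sequence; no polyadenylation signal is explicitly annotated.

COMMD3 belongs to the COMM domain family of MURR1 homologues and has been implicated in down-regulating NF-κB activation, modulating cullin-RING ubiquitin ligases and regulating ENaC surface expression. The Flag tag makes the construct suitable for overexpression, immunodetection and co-immunoprecipitation studies.
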