Features (pLannotate 1.2.2; 17 found; start..end, strand, type, name):
      2..94      +  CDS            lacI (fragment): lac repressor; lacI; The lac repressor binds to the lac operator to inhibit transcription in E. coli. This inhibition can be relieved by adding lactose or isopropyl-β-D-thiogalactopyranoside (IPTG).
    107..128     +  protein_bind   CAP binding site: CAP binding activates transcription in the presence of cAMP. E. coli catabolite activator protein
    143..173     +  promoter       lac promoter: promoter for the E. coli lac operon
    181..197     +  protein_bind   lac operator: The lac repressor binds to the lac operator to inhibit transcription in E. coli. This inhibition can be relieved by adding lactose or isopropyl-β-D-thiogalactopyranoside (IPTG). lac repressor encoded by lacI
    252..462     +  promoter       SV40 promoter: SV40 early promoter
    484..550     +  CDS            small t antigen (fragment): SV40 (simian virus 40) small t antigen
    558..1739    +  promoter       EF-1α promoter: strong constitutive promoter for human elongation factor EF-1α
   1819..2403    +  CDS            COMMD3: COMD3_HUMAN - Also known as BUP, C10orf8. Experimental evidence at protein level: Swiss-Prot protein existence level 1. May modulate activity of cullin-RING E3 ubiquitin ligase (CRL) complexes (PubMed:21778237). May down-regulate activation of NF- kappa-B (PubMed:15799966). Modulates Na(+) transport in epithelial cells by regulation of apical cell surface expression of amiloride- sensitive sodium channel (ENaC) subunits (PubMed:23637203). From Homo sapiens (Human).
   2461..2553    +  ncRNA          G-CSF SLDE: Accession: RF00183 - G-CSF factor stem-loop destabilising element (SLDE)
   3122..3279    +  CDS            lacZα (fragment): LacZα fragment of β-galactosidase; lacZ fragment
   3285..3336    -  misc_feature   bom (fragment): basis of mobility region from pBR322
   3355..3735    +  rep_origin     M13 ori (sequence partly withheld): M13 bacteriophage origin of replication; arrow indicates direction of (+) strand synthesis
   3811..3860    -  misc_feature   bom (fragment): basis of mobility region from pBR322
   3962..3997    -  CDS            rop (fragment): Rop protein, which maintains plasmids at low copy number; rop
   4092..4196    +  promoter       AmpR promoter: bla
   4197..5057    +  CDS            AmpR: β-lactamase; bla; confers resistance to ampicillin, carbenicillin, and related antibiotics
   5228..5816    +  rep_origin     ori: high-copy-number ColE1/pMB1/pBR322/pUC origin of replication
>Addgene plasmid #74895 | pEBB COMMD3 Flag | depositor full sequence | sequence record 150705 | pEBB COMMD3 Flag sequence 5992 bps
AGCGCCCAATACGCAAACCGCCTCTCCCCGCGCGTTGGCCGATTCATTAATGCAGCTGGCACGACAGGTT
TCCCGACTGGAAAGCGGGCAGTGAGCGCAACGCAATTAATGTGAGTTAGCTCACTCATTAGGCACCCCAG
GCTTTACACTTTATGCTTCCGGCTCGTATGTTGTGTGGAATTGTGAGCGGATAACAATTTCACACAGGAA
ACAGCTATGACCATGATTACGCCAAGCTTCCAGGCTCCCCAGCAGGCAGAAGTATGCAAAGCATGCATCT
CAATTAGTCAGCAACCATAGTCCCGCCCCTAACTCCGCCCATCCCGCCCCTAACTCCGCCCAGTTCCGCC
CATTCTCCGCCCCATGGCTGACTAATTTTTTTTATTTATGCAGAGGCCGAGGCCGCCTCGGCCTCTGAGC
TATTCCAGAAGTAGTGAGGAGGCTTTTTTGGAGGCCTAGGCTTTTGCAAAAAGCTTTGCAAAGATGGATA
AAGTTTTAAACAGAGAGGAATCTTTGCAGCTAATGGACCTTCTAGGTCTTGAAAGGAGTGGGAATTGGCT
CCGGTGCCCGTCAGTGGGCAGAGCGCACATCGCCCACAGTCCCCGAGAAGTTGGGGGGAGGGGTCGGCAA
TTGAACCGGTGCCTAGAGAAGGTGGCGCGGGGTAAACTGGGAAAGTGATGTCGTGTACTGGCTCCGCCTT
TTTCCCGAGGGTGGGGGAGAACCGTATATAAGTGCAGTAGTCGCCGTGAACGTTCTTTTTCGCAACGGGT
TTGCCGCCAGAACACAGGTAAGTGCCGTGTGTGGTTCCCGCGGGCCTGGCCTCTTTACGGGTTATGGCCC
TTGCGTGCCTTGAATTACTTCCACGCCCCTGGCTGCAGTACGTGATTCTTGATCCCGAGCTTCGGGTTGG
AAGTGGGTGGGAGAGTTCGAGGCCTTGCGCTTAAGGAGCCCCTTCGCCTCGTGCTTGAGTTGAGGCCTGG
CCTGGGCGCTGGGGCCGCCGCGTGCGAATCTGGTGGCACCTTCGCGCCTGTCTCGCTGCTTTCGATAAGT
CTCTAGCCATTTAAAATTTTTGATGACCTGCTGCGACGCTTTTTTTCTGGCAAGATAGTCTTGTAAATGC
GGGCCAAGATCTGCACACTGGTATTTCGGTTTTTGGGGCCGCGGGCGGCGACGGGGCCCGTGCGTCCCAG
CGCACATGTTCGGCGAGGCGGGGCCTGCGAGCGCGGCCACCGAGAATCGGACGGGGGTAGTCTCAAGCTG
GCCGGCCTGCTCTGGTGCCTGGCCTCGCGCCGCCGTGTATCGCCCCGCCCTGGGCGGCAAGGCTGGCCCG
GTCGGCACCAGTTGCGTGAGCGGAAAGATGGCCGCTTCCCGGCCCTGCTGCAGGGAGCTCAAAATGGAGG
ACGCGGCGCTCGGGAGAGCGGGCGGGTGAGTCACCCACACAAAGGAAAAGGGCCTTTCCGTCCTCAGCCG
TCGCTTCATGTGACTCCACGGAGTACCGGGCGCCGTCCAGGCACCTCGATTAGTTCTCGAGCTTTTGGAG
TACGTCGTCTTTAGGTTGGGGGGAGGGGTTTTATGCGATGGAGTTTCCCCACACTGAGTGGGTGGAGACT
GAAGTTAGGCCAGCTTGGCACTTGATGTAATTCTCCTTGGAATTTGCCCTTTTTGAGTTTGGATCTTGGT
TCATTCTCAAGCCTCAGACAGTGGTTCAAAGTTTTTTTCTTCCATTTCAGGTGTCGTGAGGAATTCTCTA
GAGATCCCTCGACCTCGAGATCCATTGTGCTGGATCCACTCGCTGATATCGGTACCATCGATGCCACCAT
GGAGCTCTCGGAGTCTGTGCAGAAAGGCTTCCAGATGCTGGCGGATCCCCGCTCCTTCGACTCCAACGCC
TTCACGCTTCTCCTCCGGGCGGCATTCCAGAGTCTGCTGGACGCCCAGGCGGACGAGGCCGTGTTAGATC
ATCCAGACTTGAAACATATCGACCCAGTGGTTTTAAAACATTGTCATGCAGCAGCTGCAACTTACATACT
AGAGGCAGGAAAGCACCGAGCTGACAAGTCAACTCTAAGCACTTATCTAGAAGACTGTAAATTTGACAGA
GAGCGAATAGAACTGTTTTGCACGGAATATCAGAATAATAAGAATTCCCTAGAAATCCTACTGGGAAGTA
TAGGCAGATCTCTCCCTCATATAACGGATGTTTCTTGGCGCTTGGAATATCAGATAAAGACCAATCAACT
TCATAGGATGTACAGACCTGCATATTTGGTGACCTTAAGTGTACAGAACACTGATTCCCCATCCTATCCA
GAGATTAGTTTTAGTTGCAGCATGGAACAATTACAGGACTTGGTGGGGAAACTTAAAGATGCTTCGAAAA
GCCTGGAAAGAGCAACTCAGTTGGCGGCCGCCGACTACAAAGACGATGACGACAAGTCACTCTGACGGCC
GCGACTCTAGAGTGAGGGTCCCCACCTGGGACCCTTGAGAGTATCAGGTCTCCCACGTGGGAGACAAGAA
ATCCCTGTTTAATATTTAAACAGCAGTGTTCCCCATCTGGGTCCTTGCACCCCTCACTCTGGCCTCAGCC
GACTGCACAGCGGCCCCTGCATCCCCTTGGCTGTGAGGCCCCTGGACAAGCAGAGGTGGCCAGAGCTGGG
AGGCATGGCCCTGGGGTCCCACGAATTTGCTGGGGAATCTCGTTTTTCTTCTTAAGACTTTTGGGACATG
GTTTGACTCCCGAACATCACCGACGCGTCTCCTGTTTTTCTGGGTGGCCTCGGGACACCTGCCCTGCCCC
CACGAGGGTCAGGACTGTGACTCTTTTTAGGGCCAGGCAGGTGCCTGGACATTTGCCTTGCTGGACGGGG
ACTGGGGATGTGGGAGGGAGCAGACAGGAGGAATCATGTCAGGCCTGTGTGTGAAAGGAAGCTCCACTGT
CACCCTCCACCTCTTCACCCCCCACTCACCAGTGTCCCCTCCACTGTCACATTGTAACTGAACTTCAGGA
TAATAAAGTGTTTGCCTCCAAAAAAAAAAAAAAAAAAAAAAAAAAAAAAAAAAAAAAAAAAAAAAAAAAA
AAAAAAAAAAAAAAAAAAAAAAAAAAAAAAAAAAAAAAAGAATTCACTGGCCGTCGTTTTACAACGTCGT
GACTGGGAAAACCCTGGCGTTACCCAACTTAATCGCCTTGCAGCACATCCCCCTTTCGCCAGCTGGCGTA
ATAGCGAAGAGGCCCGCACCGATCGCCCTTCCCAACAGTTGCGCAGCCTGAATGGCGAATGGCGCCTGAT
GCGGTATTTTCTCCTTACGCATCTGTGCGGTATTTCACACCGCATA
[142 nt withheld, positions 3337-3478]
C
[141 nt withheld, positions 3480-3620]
CCTTTGACGTTGGAGTCCACGTTCTTT
[37 nt withheld, positions 3648-3684]
ACCCTATCTCGGGCTATTCTTTTGATTTATAAGGGATTTTGCCGATTTCGGCCTATTGGTTAAAAAATGA
GCTGATTTAACAAAAATTTAACGCGAATTTTAACAAAATATTAACGTTTACAATTTTATGGTGCACTCTC
AGTACAATCTGCTCTGATGCCGCATAGTTAAGCCAGCCCCGACACCCGCCAACACCCGCTGACGCGCCCT
GACGGGCTTGTCTGCTCCCGGCATCCGCTTACAGACAAGCTGTGACCGTCTCCGGGAGCTGCATGTGTCA
GAGGTTTTCACCGTCATCACCGAAACGCGCGAGACGAAAGGGCCTCGTGATACGCCTATTTTTATAGGTT
AATGTCATGATAATAATGGTTTCTTAGACGTCAGGTGGCACTTTTCGGGGAAATGTGCGCGGAACCCCTA
TTTGTTTATTTTTCTAAATACATTCAAATATGTATCCGCTCATGAGACAATAACCCTGATAAATGCTTCA
ATAATATTGAAAAAGGAAGAGTATGAGTATTCAACATTTCCGTGTCGCCCTTATTCCCTTTTTTGCGGCA
TTTTGCCTTCCTGTTTTTGCTCACCCAGAAACGCTGGTGAAAGTAAAAGATGCTGAAGATCAGTTGGGTG
CACGAGTGGGTTACATCGAACTGGATCTCAACAGCGGTAAGATCCTTGAGAGTTTTCGCCCCGAAGAACG
TTTTCCAATGATGAGCACTTTTAAAGTTCTGCTATGTGGCGCGGTATTATCCCGTATTGACGCCGGGCAA
GAGCAACTCGGTCGCCGCATACACTATTCTCAGAATGACTTGGTTGAGTACTCACCAGTCACAGAAAAGC
ATCTTACGGATGGCATGACAGTAAGAGAATTATGCAGTGCTGCCATAACCATGAGTGATAACACTGCGGC
CAACTTACTTCTGACAACGATCGGAGGACCGAAGGAGCTAACCGCTTTTTTGCACAACATGGGGGATCAT
GTAACTCGCCTTGATCGTTGGGAACCGGAGCTGAATGAAGCCATACCAAACGACGAGCGTGACACCACGA
TGCCTGTAGCAATGGCAACAACGTTGCGCAAACTATTAACTGGCGAACTACTTACTCTAGCTTCCCGGCA
ACAATTAATAGACTGGATGGAGGCGGATAAAGTTGCAGGACCACTTCTGCGCTCGGCCCTTCCGGCTGGC
TGGTTTATTGCTGATAAATCTGGAGCCGGTGAGCGTGGGTCTCGCGGTATCATTGCAGCACTGGGGCCAG
ATGGTAAGCCCTCCCGTATCGTAGTTATCTACACGACGGGGAGTCAGGCAACTATGGATGAACGAAATAG
ACAGATCGCTGAGATAGGTGCCTCACTGATTAAGCATTGGTAACTGTCAGACCAAGTTTACTCATATATA
CTTTAGATTGATTTAAAACTTCATTTTTAATTTAAAAGGATCTAGGTGAAGATCCTTTTTGATAATCTCA
TGACCAAAATCCCTTAACGTGAGTTTTCGTTCCACTGAGCGTCAGACCCCGTAGAAAAGATCAAAGGATC
TTCTTGAGATCCTTTTTTTCTGCGCGTAATCTGCTGCTTGCAAACAAAAAAACCACCGCTACCAGCGGTG
GTTTGTTTGCCGGATCAAGAGCTACCAACTCTTTTTCCGAAGGTAACTGGCTTCAGCAGAGCGCAGATAC
CAAATACTGTCCTTCTAGTGTAGCCGTAGTTAGGCCACCACTTCAAGAACTCTGTAGCACCGCCTACATA
CCTCGCTCTGCTAATCCTGTTACCAGTGGCTGCTGCCAGTGGCGATAAGTCGTGTCTTACCGGGTTGGAC
TCAAGACGATAGTTACCGGATAAGGCGCAGCGGTCGGGCTGAACGGGGGGTTCGTGCACACAGCCCAGCT
TGGAGCGAACGACCTACACCGAACTGAGATACCTACAGCGTGAGCTATGAGAAAGCGCCACGCTTCCCGA
AGGGAGAAAGGCGGACAGGTATCCGGTAAGCGGCAGGGTCGGAACAGGAGAGCGCACGAGGGAGCTTCCA
GGGGGAAACGCCTGGTATCTTTATAGTCCTGTCGGGTTTCGCCACCTCTGACTTGAGCGTCGATTTTTGT
GATGCTCGTCAGGGGGGCGGAGCCTATGGAAAAACGCCAGCAACGCGGCCTTTTTACGGTTCCTGGCCTT
TTGCTGGCCTTTTGCTCACATGTTCTTTCCTGCGTTATCCCCTGATTCTGTGGATAACCGTATTACCGCC
TTTGAGTGAGCTGATACCGCTCGCCGCAGCCGAACGACCGAGCGCAGCGAGTCAGTGAGCGAGGAAGC
