>Addgene plasmid #74895 | pEBB COMMD3 Flag | addgene partial sequence | sequence record 148862 | EF1a-F 5'-TCAAGCCTCAGACAGTGGTTC-3'
TTCAGGTGTCGTGAGGAATTCTCTAGAGATCCCTCGACCTCGAGATCCATTGTGCTGGATCCACTCGCTG
ATATCGGTACCATCGATGCCACCATGGAGCTCTCGGAGTCTGTGCAGAAAGGCTTCCAGATGCTGGCGGA
TCCCCGCTCCTTCGACTCCAACGCCTTCACGCTTCTCCTCCGGGCGGCATTCCAGAGTCTGCTGGACGCC
CAGGCGGACGAGGCCGTGTTAGATCATCCAGACTTGAAACATATCGACCCAGTGGTTTTAAAACATTGTC
ATGCAGCAGCTGCAACTTACATACTAGAGGCAGGAAAGCACCGAGCTGACAAGTCAACTCTAAGCACTTA
TCTAGAAGACTGTAAATTTGACAGAGAGCGAATAGAACTGTTTTGCACGGAATATCAGAATAATAAGAAT
TCCCTAGAAATCCTACTGGGAAGTATAGGCAGATCTCTCCCTCATATAACGGATGTTTCTTGGCGCTTGG
AATATCAGATAAAGACCAATCAACTTCATAGGATGTACAGACCTGCATATTTGGTGACCTTAAGTGTACA
GAACACTGATTCCCCATCCTATCCAGAGATTAGTTTTAGTTGCAGCATGGAACAATTACAGGACTTGGTG
GGGAAACTTAAAGATGCTTCGAAAAGCCTGGAAAGAGCAACTCAGTTGGCGGCCGCCGACTACAAAGACG
ATGACGACAAGTCACTCTGACGGCCGCGACTCTAGAGTGAGGGTCCCCACCTGGGACCCTTGAGAGTATC
AGGTCTCCCACGTGGGAGACAAGAAATCCCTGTTTAATATTTAAACAGCAGTGTTCCCCATCTGGGTCCT
TGCACCCCTCACTCTGGCCTCAGCCGACTGCACAGCGGCCCCTGCATCCCCTTGGCTGTGAGGCCCCTGG
ACAAGCAGAGGTGGCCAGAGCTGGGAGGCATGGCCCTGGGGTCCCACGAATTTGCTGGGGAATCTCGTTT
T
