>Addgene plasmid #74895 | pEBB COMMD3 Flag | addgene partial sequence | sequence record 148864 | F1ori-R 5'-AGGGAAGAAAGCGAAAGGAG-3'
[69 nt withheld, positions 1-69]
CTACTATGGTTGCTTTGACGTATGCGGTGTGAAATACCGCACAGATGCGTAAGGAGAAAATACCGCATCA
GGCGCCATTCGCCATTCAGGCTGCGCAACTGTTGGGAAGGGCGATCGGTGCGGGCCTCTTCGCTATTACG
CCAGCTGGCGAAAGGGGGATGTGCTGCAAGGCGATTAAGTTGGGTAACGCCAGGGTTTTCCCAGTCACGA
CGTTGTAAAACGACGGCCAGTGAATTCGGTTTTTTTTTTTTTTTTTTTTTTTTTTTTTTTTTTTTTTTTT
TTTTTTTTTTTTTTTTTTTTTTTTTTTTTTTTTTTTTTTTTTTT
